>Addgene plasmid #188789 | EcAvs2 | addgene full sequence | sequence record 369329 | Addgene NGS Result
ACCTGAAGTCAGCCCCATACGATATAAGTTGTAATTCTCATGTTAGTCATGCCCCGCGCCCACCGGAAGG
AGCTGACTGGGTTGAAGGCTCTCAAGGGCATCGGTCGAGATCCCGGTGCCTAATGAGTGAGCTAACTTAC
ATTAATTGCGTTGCGCAGGGATTTCCACCACCTCCCACCGACCATCTAAGACTTTATGCCACTGTCCCTA
GGACTGCTATGTACTAGGAGCGGATGTTAAACTCAGACTCGTTTCAGCTACATTGCGTTTTGAATAATAT
TCCATCATAATAACTCTTTGAAAAATGTGATCTTTTCATTTATAACACTGATGACTTGCTTATCTCATTG
GGATATCGGAGGAGAATACTTAACTATGACAAGCCCGATTATTATGACACTGGCTATATTATATAGATTG
ATATTAAAATGTAGGATTAGGTTCTTGCCAAGGTGTCAAGATTTACAGATAGGTTTAAAACCATATAAAT
ATGTTTTACGGTGAGATACAATACATATTGTAAGGCATAAACGCTTGGTAAAATTTTAATTATTGGAAGA
AGCTAATCATGGAACCCATATCAATTACAGTGGCAACTTATGTAGCAACTAAACTTATTGATCAATTCAT
CTCTCAAGAAGGATATGGTTGTATTAAGAAAGCATTATTCCCCCAAAAAAGATATGTGGATAGATTATAT
CAACTAATTGAAGAGACGGCAATTGAGTTTGAAGAAACATATCCAGTAGAAAGTGGAGCAATACCATTTT
ATCATTCCGAACCATTGTTTGAGATGTTGAATGAGCACATCTTTTTTAAAGAGTTCCCTGACAAAGAGAT
ATTATTAGACAAGTTCAAAGAATATCCAAGTATCACTCCCCCAACTCAACAACAACTCAGCCTTTTTTAT
GAGATGTTATCATTAAAAATCAATAATTGTTCGAAGTTAAAAAAGCTACATATCGAAGAAACGTATAAAG
AAAAAATATTCGATATTAATGAAGAGCTCATTCAAGTCAAACTTATTTTACGGTCTATAGATGAGAAACT
AACTTTTCACTTAAGTGATGATTGGTTAAATGAAAAAAATAGTCAAGCAATAGCTGACTTGGGAGGTCGA
TACACACCCGAACTCAACGTAAAGCTAGAAATAGCAGAGATATTTGATGGCCTCGGTAGAACTAATGATT
TTTCTAAAATATTTTATTCGCATATAGATAGCTTTCTGGTCGCTGGAAAGAAATTACATAGTTGCGATGT
AATTTCCTCAGAATTATTTGAAATAAACCAGTCCTTAAAAGAAATTTCTGATATATATCAGGAGATTAAT
TTTTCTAAATTAGATGAAATCCCTATAAATAAATTTAATAACTATGTTTCTAGCTGCCAGACAGCTATTG
GCGGAGCGGTATCAATATTGTGGGAACTCCGAGAAAAGTCAGAGCAAGTAGGTGAAACCAAGCATTACAG
TGATAAGTATTCATCTACTCTGCGAATGCTTCGGGAATTTGACTATGCGTGCAATGAATTACGTATATTC
ATTAATTCAACAACAGTGAAGTTGGCTAACAACCCATTCTTACTTCTCGAAGGAAAAGCAGGAATTGGTA
AGTCTCATTTACTGGCTGATGTGATTAAAAATCGAATTGCTTCTGGGTATCCTTCACTACTCATACTAGG
GCAACAACTTACTTCAGATGAATCTCCATGGTCACAAATCTTCAAGAGATTACAGCTTAAAATCACTTCT
CGTGAATTCCTAGAAAAACTGAATTTATATGGCAAAAAAACAGGAAAAAGAGTCTTAGTTTTTATTGATG
CTATTAATGAAGGTAATGGAAATAAATTCTGGAATGACAATATTAACAGTTTTGTCGATGAAATCAGATG
CTTTGAATGGCTTGGTCTGATAATGTCAGTCAGAACAACATATAGAAATGTAACAATTTCACATGAGAAT
GTTGTGCGAAATAATTTTGAAATTCATGAACATATTGGATTCCAGAACGTTGAGTTGGAAGCGGTTAGTC
TATTTTATGATTATTACAATATTGAGAGGCCTTCATCTCCTAACCTTAATCCAGAGTTTAAAAATCCTCT
ATTTCTTAAGTTATTGTGTGAAGGCATTAAGAAAAATGGTTTAACCAAAGTGCCTGTTGGATTTAATGGG
ATTTCAAATATTTTTAACTTTTTAGTTGAAGGGGTAAATAAATCATTAGCATCGCCAAAAAAATATGCAT
TCGATCCCAGTTTTCCTCTTGTTAAAGATGCTCTCAATGAAATCATAAAATTCAAATTAGAGATTGGTCG
TAATAGTATTTCACTTAAAGATGCTCACTCAGTGGTTCAATCTGTAGTTAATGATTATGTTGCTGATAAA
ACCTTCCTCAGCGCCTTGATTGACGAAGGATTATTGACTAAAGGCATAGTGAGAAATGATGATAATTCTA
CTGAGGAAGTAGTTTATGTGGCTTTTGAAAGGTTTGATGATCATTTAACTGTTAATTTTTTATTAAATGA
TGTTGAAAATATCGAAAGTGAATTTAAGCCTGATGGTCGTCTGAAAAAATATTTTCATGATGAATGTGAT
TTTTATATAAAATCGGGAATAGTAGAGGCGTTGTCTATTCAATTGCCAGAAAGGTATGAAAAAGAGCTTT
ATGAATTTCTGCCGGAGTTCAGCAATAATCTTAAATTACTAGAAGCCTTTATTGATAGCTTGATATGGCG
CGATATTAAGGCTATTGATTTCGAAAAAATTAGACCTTTCATCAATGAACATGTTTTTAAATTTAAAGAT
AGTTTTGATCATTTCCTCGAGGCAGTGATCTCTATTTCAGGTTTAGTTGGCCATCCCTTTAATGCTAATT
TCTTGCATGATTGGCTAAAAGATTATTCTTTGGCAAATCGAGATTCGTTTTGGACTACAGAACTTAAATA
TAAATATAGTGAAGACTCAGCATTTAGGCATCTAATCGATTGGGCATGGGCCAGAACAGATAAAAGCTTT
GTTTCGGATGAGTCAATCGAGCTAGTTGCAACTAGTTTATGCTGGTTTTTAACTTCTAGTAACCGAGAAC
TTCGAGATTGCTCAACTAAGGCTTTAGTGAGTTTACTCGAGCCAAGAATTCCTGTATTGAGAAAAATAAT
TGATAAGTTTTATGGTGTAAATGATCCTTACGTTTGGGAAAGAATATTTGCAGTTGCATTAGGCTGTACA
TTGCGAACTGATAATATTAAAGAACTAAAATATTTAGCCGAAACTGTTTACCAAAAGGTATTTTGTTCTA
AGTATGTGTATCCAAATATATTACTTAGAGATTATGCTAGAGAGATTATTGAATTTGCTAATCATCTTGG
ATTGGAACTTGAAAGCATTGAATTATCCAAGACTAGACCACCCTACAACAGCATTTGGCCTGACAAGATT
CCTTCAAAAGAGGAACTAGAGTCCCTTTATGATAAAGAACCTTATCGGGAACTCTGGAGCTCTATTATGG
AAGATGGTGACTTTTCACGATATACTATTGGAACAAATTATAATCATTCTGATTGGTCTGGTTGCAAGTT
TAATGAAACCCCTGTTGACCGTAAGCAAGTTTTTAAAACTTTCAAATGTAAACTAACTGATCAACAAAAA
GACTTGTATGATGCCACAGATCCTTTCATTTATGATGATAAATGCGAAGGAATTAAATTTGGTCGTGTGG
TCGGTAGAAAAGCACAGGAAGAAATAAAGGCGAGCAAGAAATTATTTAAGAATTCATTGTCATACGATCT
GTTAAGTGAGTTTGAAAATGAAATAGAGCCATACCTGGATCATAATAATAATCTGCTGGAAACTGATAAA
CACTTTGATCTTCGACTAGCTCAACAATTTATATTCAATCGTGTTATAGAGCTTGGTTGGGATCCGGAGA
AGCATGGTAATTTTGACCAACAAATAGGAACTGGACGTGGACGTAGAGAGGCATTCCAAGAACGGATTGG
TAAAAAATACCAATGGATTGCTTATTATGAATACATGGCAAGGCTAGCCGATAATTTTACTCGTTTTGAA
GGTTATGGTGACGAACGAAAGGAAAATCCATACCAAGGGCCATGGGAGCCTTACGTAAGAGATATAGATC
CCACTATCTTACTTAAAGAAACTGGAACGAAAAAAATAAGCAATAAAGAAATGTGGTGGCTTAATGATGA
AGTGTTTGATTGGACTTGCTCTAATGAAGACTGGGTTAAAAGTTCTACTACTATAACTAATTCATATGCT
TTTATTGAAGTTAAAGATGATAATGGTGATGAATGGATAGTATTAGAAAGTCATCCATCATGGAAAGAAC
CAAAAATTATTGGAAACGATGATTGGGGGCACCCACGAAAAGAGGTTTGGTATCAGATCAGAAGTTATAT
CGTTAAAGTTGAAGAATTTGAAAATTTTAGATGTTGGGCAATAGCTCAAGACTTTATGGGCAGGTGGATG
CCGGAATGTACTGATAGATACCAATTATTTAATAGGGAGTACTATTGGTCCGAAGCATTTAAGTCTTTTA
AATCAGATTATTATGGTGGATCTGACTGGACTTCGGTAACAGACCGGGAGTCTGGAGCTAAGATAGCTGA
TGTTAGTGTCACTTCGATTAATTATTTGTGGGAAGAGGAGTTCGACAAATCAAAAATAGAAACTTTGAAT
TTTTTGAAGCCTAGTAACTTAATCTTTGAAAAGATGGGATTAAAAAGTGGGGAAGTAGAGGGTAGCTTCA
ATGATGAAAATGGAACTATGGTTTGCTTTGCAGCTGAAGCTGTATATGCTTCAAAGCCGCATCTACTTGT
TAAAAAAGAACCATTTTTAACAATGTTAAGGGACAATGGTTTTGAAATCGTTTGGACATTATTAGGTGAA
AAGGGCGTTATAGGGGGCTCACTCATATCAAGTCATCATTATGGTCGACAGGAGTTTAGTGGAGCATTTT
ATTATGAAGACAGTCAGCTAACAGGAAGTCATAAAACTAGCTTTACGAGATAAAAATGAATCTCAGAGCT
GAATATATAAGTAGTATTAGAAACCGGGTTATACTTAAGAAATCAATCTTAAGTGTGGCAGTCGAATGGT
AGCTAATATGCTAGCGGCGCTAATGCCTGTTTGTTGCTCATAACAGGCATTCACTTTAGTTATGGCAGAA
AAGTATACATGCTGGGTTGGGAAAGTGTGAAAGAAAGGAAGATTGCTGCGCCGTTTGTCGTCACGTTTAT
CTTCATTGGCTATGCACGCAATAACTAGCATAACCCCTTGGGGCCTCTAAACGGGTCTTGAGGGGTTTTT
TGCTGAAACCTCAGGCATTTGAGAAGCACACGGTCACACTGCTTCCGGTAGTCAATAAACCGGTAAACCA
GCAATAGACATAAGCGGCTATTTAACGACCCTGCCCTGAACCGACGACCGGGTCGAATTTGCTTTCGAAT
TTCTGCCATTCATCCGCTTATTATCACTTATTCAGGCGTAGCACCAGGCGTTTAAGGGCACCAATAACTG
CCTTAAAAAAATTACGCCCCGCCCTGCCACTCATCGCAATACTGTTGTAATTCATTTAACATTCTGCCGA
CATGGAAGCCATCACAGACGGCATGATGAACCTGAATCGCCAGCGGCATCAGCACCTTGTCGCCTTGCGT
ATAATATTTGCCCATAGTGAAAACGGGGGCGAAGAAGTTGTCCATATTGGCCACGTTTAAATCAAAACTG
GTGAAACTCACCCAGGGATTGGCTGAGACGAAAAACATATTCTCAATAAACCCTTTAGGGAAATAGGCCA
GGTTTTCACCGTAACACGCCACATCTTGCGAATATATGTGTAGAAACTGCCGGAAATCGTCGTGGTATTC
ACTCCAGAGCGATGAAAACGTTTCAGTTTGCTCATGGAAAACGGTGTAACAAGGGTGAACACTATCCCAT
ATCACCAGCTCACCGTCTTTCATCGCCATACGGAACTCTGGATGAGCATTCATCAGGCGGGCAAGAATGT
GAATAAAGGCCGGATAAAACTTGTGCTTATTTTTCTTTACGGTCTTTAAAAAGGCCGTAATATCCAGCTG
AACGGTCTGGTTATAGGTACATTGAGCAACTGACTGAAATGCCTCAAAATGTTCTTTACGATGCCATTGG
GATATATCAACGGTGGTATATCCAGTGATTTTTTTCTCCATTTTAGCTTCCTTAGCTCCTGAAAATCTCG
ATAACTCAAAAAATACGCCCGGTAGTGATCTTATTTCATTATGGTGAAAGTTGGAACCTCTTACGTGCCG
ATCAACGTCTCATTTTCGCCAAAAGTTGGCCCAGGGCTTCCCGGTATCAACAGGGACACCAGGATTTATT
TATTCTGCGAAGTGATCTTCCGTCACAGGTATTTATTCGGCGCAAAGTGCGTCGGGTGATGCTGCCAACT
TACTGATTTAGTGTATGATGGTGTTTTTGAGGTGCTCCAGTGGCTTCTGTTTCTATCAGCTGTCCCTCCT
GTTCAGCTACTGACGGGGTGGTGCGTAACGGCAAAAGCACCGCCGGACATCAGCGCTAGCGGAGTGTATA
CTGGCTTACTATGTTGGCACTGATGAGGGTGTCAGTGAAGTGCTTCATGTGGCAGGAGAAAAAAGGCTGC
ACCGGTGCGTCAGCAGAATATGTGATACAGGATATATTCCGCTTCCTCGCTCACTGACTCGCTACGCTCG
GTCGTTCGACTGCGGCGAGCGGAAATGGCTTACGAACGGGGCGGAGATTTCCTGGAAGATGCCAGGAAGA
TACTTAACAGGGAAGTGAGAGGGCCGCGGCAAAGCCGTTTTTCCATAGGCTCCGCCCCCCTGACAAGCAT
CACGAAATCTGACGCTCAAATCAGTGGTGGCGAAACCCGACAGGACTATAAAGATACCAGGCGTTTCCCC
CTGGCGGCTCCCTCGTGCGCTCTCCTGTTCCTGCCTTTCGGTTTACCGGTGTCATTCCGCTGTTATGGCC
GCGTTTGTCTCATTCCACGCCTGACACTCAGTTCCGGGTAGGCAGTTCGCTCCAAGCTGGACTGTATGCA
CGAACCCCCCGTTCAGTCCGACCGCTGCGCCTTATCCGGTAACTATCGTCTTGAGTCCAACCCGGAAAGA
CATGCAAAAGCACCACTGGCAGCAGCCACTGGTAATTGATTTAGAGGAGTTAGTCTTGAAGTCATGCGCC
GGTTAAGGCTAAACTGAAAGGACAAGTTTTGGTGACTGCGCTCCTCCAAGCCAGTTACCTCGGTTCAAAG
AGTTGGTAGCTCAGAGAACCTTCGAAAAACCGCCCTGCAAGGCGGTTTTTTCGTTTTCAGAGCAAGAGAT
TACGCGCAGACCAAAACGATCTCAAGAAGATCATCTTATTAATCAGATAAAATATTTCTAGATTTCAGTG
CAATTTATCTCTTCAAATGTAGC
Features (pLannotate 1.2.2; 8 found; start..end, strand, type, name):
     44..108     -  CDS            TcR (fragment): tetracycline efflux protein; tet; confers resistance to tetracycline
    123..144     -  protein_bind   CAP binding site: CAP binding activates transcription in the presence of cAMP. E. coli catabolite activator protein
   5275..5322    +  terminator     T7 terminator: transcription terminator for bacteriophage T7 RNA polymerase
   5545..6201    -  CDS            cat: CAT_ECOLX - Experimental evidence at protein level: Swiss-Prot protein existence level 1. This enzyme is an effector of chloramphenicol resistance in bacteria. From Escherichia coli. This protein is used as a marker in many commonly used cloning vectors, such as pACYC184.
   6202..6304    -  promoter       cat promoter: promoter of the E. coli cat gene encoding chloramphenicol acetyltransferase
   6425..6568    +  mobile_element IS1 (fragment): prokaryotic transposable element IS1
   6687..6742    -  rep_origin     RSF ori (fragment): Plasmids containing the RSF 1030 origin of replication can be propagated in E. coli cells that contain additional plasmids with compatible origins.
   6830..7375    -  rep_origin     p15A ori: Plasmids containing the medium-copy-number p15A origin of replication can be propagated in E. coli cells that contain a second plasmid with the ColE1 origin.
