[The description below was written by a language model from this plasmid's Addgene catalogue record and pLannotate feature annotations shown in this document.]
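Description:
EcAvs2 is a 7,443 bp bacterial expression plasmid built on a trimmed pACYC184 backbone (about 2.3 kb) that carries the Avs2 gene from Escherichia coli strain NCTC9087 as a roughly 5.1 kb insert introduced by Gibson assembly. The plasmid replicates from the p15A origin, which gives a low-to-medium copy number and is compatible with ColE1-type plasmids, so it can be co-maintained with a second vector in the same E. coli cell. Selection is by chloramphenicol, provided by the cat gene (chloramphenicol acetyltransferase) under its own cat promoter. Only a short remnant of the pACYC184 tetracycline resistance gene remains, so the plasmid should not be expected to confer tetracycline resistance. The small IS1 and RSF ori fragments in the annotation appear to be partial matches within backbone sequence rather than functional elements.

The automated feature table does not annotate the Avs2 coding sequence itself. The insert presumably occupies the large unannotated stretch between the tetracycline gene fragment and CAP binding site at one end and a T7 terminator at the other, with the terminator likely closing off transcription downstream of the gene. The record does not state which promoter drives Avs2, and no tags or reporters are listed. The associated publication concerns prokaryotic innate immunity through pattern recognition of conserved viral proteins. This suggests the plasmid is used to express this defense gene heterologously in E. coli, for example to study protection against phage or responses to phage proteins supplied from a compatible second plasmid, although the record itself gives the purpose only as Avs2 from this strain.
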