Addgene plasmid #188789: EcAvs2
Purpose: Avs2 from Escherichia coli NCTC9087
Depositing lab: Feng Zhang. Depositing organization: Broad Institute. Publication: Prokaryotic innate immunity through pattern recognition of conserved viral proteins. Gao LA, Wilkinson ME, Strecker J, Makarova KS, Macrae RK, Koonin EV, Zhang F. Science. 2022 Aug 12;377(6607):eabm4096. doi: 10.1126/science.abm4096. Epub 2022 Aug 12. PubMed 35951700.
Backbone
  Vector backbone: pACYC184
  Backbone size w/o insert (bp): 2334
  Total vector size (bp): 7443
  Vector type: Bacterial Expression
Growth in bacteria
  Bacterial resistance: Chloramphenicol, 25 μg/mL
  Growth temperature: 37°C
  Growth strain: DH5alpha
  Copy number: Low Copy
Gene/Insert
  Gene/Insert name: EcAvs2
  Species: Escherichia coli NCTC9087
  Insert size (bp): 5109
  GenBank ID: WP_063118745.1
  Cloning method: Gibson Cloning
  Sequencing primers: 5′ N/A
Terms and licenses: Academic/Nonprofit Terms; Industry Terms: Not Available to Industry
How to cite: EcAvs2 was a gift from Feng Zhang (Addgene plasmid # 188789 ; http://n2t.net/addgene:188789 ; RRID:Addgene_188789)
